>Addgene plasmid #214547 | AiP1832 - pAAV-AiE2459m-minBG-SYFP2-WPRE-BGHpA | addgene full sequence | sequence record 432564 | Addgene NGS Result
CGGTGCTACAGAGTTCTTGAAGTGGTGGCCTAACTACGGCTACACTAGAAGAACAGTATTTGGTATCTGC
GCTCTGCTGAAGCCAGTTACCTTCGGAAAAAGAGTTGGTAGCTCTTGATCCGGCAAACAAACCACCGCTG
GTAGCGGTGGTTTTTTTGTTTGCAAGCAGCAGATTACGCGCAGAAAAAAAGGATCTCAAGAAGATCCTTT
GATCTTTTCTACGGGGTCTGACGCTCAGTGGAACGAAAACTCACGTTAAGGGATTTTGGTCATGAGATTA
TCAAAAAGGATCTTCACCTAGATCCTTTTAAATTAAAAATGAAGTTTTAAATCAATCTAAAGTATATATG
AGTAAACTTGGTCTGACAGTTACCAATGCTTAATCAGTGAGGCACCTATCTCAGCGATCTGTCTATTTCG
TTCATCCATAGTTGCCTGACTCCCCGTCGTGTAGATAACTACGATACGGGAGGGCTTACCATCTGGCCCC
AGTGCTGCAATGATACCGCGAGACCCACGCTCACCGGCTCCAGATTTATCAGCAATAAACCAGCCAGCCG
GAAGGGCCGAGCGCAGAAGTGGTCCTGCAACTTTATCCGCCTCCATCCAGTCTATTAATTGTTGCCGGGA
AGCTAGAGTAAGTAGTTCGCCAGTTAATAGTTTGCGCAACGTTGTTGCCATTGCTACAGGCATCGTGGTG
TCACGCTCGTCGTTTGGTATGGCTTCATTCAGCTCCGGTTCCCAACGATCAAGGCGAGTTACATGATCCC
CCATGTTGTGCAAAAAAGCGGTTAGCTCCTTCGGTCCTCCGATCGTTGTCAGAAGTAAGTTGGCCGCAGT
GTTATCACTCATGGTTATGGCAGCACTGCATAATTCTCTTACTGTCATGCCATCCGTAAGATGCTTTTCT
GTGACTGGTGAGTACTCAACCAAGTCATTCTGAGAATAGTGTATGCGGCGACCGAGTTGCTCTTGCCCGG
CGTCAATACGGGATAATACCGCGCCACATAGCAGAACTTTAAAAGTGCTCATCATTGGAAAACGTTCTTC
GGGGCGAAAACTCTCAAGGATCTTACCGCTGTTGAGATCCAGTTCGATGTAACCCACTCGTGCACCCAAC
TGATCTTCAGCATCTTTTACTTTCACCAGCGTTTCTGGGTGAGCAAAAACAGGAAGGCAAAATGCCGCAA
AAAAGGGAATAAGGGCGACACGGAAATGTTGAATACTCATACTCTTCCTTTTTCAATATTATTGAAGCAT
TTATCAGGGTTATTGTCTCATGAGCGGATACATATTTGAATGTATTTAGAAAAATAAACAAATAGGGGTT
CCGCGCACATTTCCCCGAAAAGTGCCACCTGACGTCTAAGAAACCATTATTATCATGACATTAACCTATA
AAAATAGGCGTATCACGAGGCCCTTTCGTCTCGCGCGTTTCGGTGATGACGGTGAAAACCTCTGACACAT
GCAGCTCCCGGAGACGGTCACAGCTTGTCTGTAAGCGGATGCCGGGAGCAGACAAGCCCGTCAGGGCGCG
TCAGCGGGTGTTGGCGGGTGTCGGGGCTGGCTTAACTATGCGGCATCAGAGCAGATTGTACTGAGAGTGC
ACCATAAAATTGTAAACGTTAATATTTTGTTAAAATTCGCGTTAAATTTTTGTTAAATCAGCTCATTTTT
TAACCAATAGACCGAAATCGGCAAAATCCCTTATAAATCAAAAGAATAGCCCGAGATAGAGT
[37 nt withheld, positions 1743-1779]
AAAGAACGTGGACTCCAACGTCAAAGG
[141 nt withheld, positions 1807-1947]
G
[46 nt withheld, positions 1949-1994]
A
[95 nt withheld, positions 1996-2090]
TATGCGGTGTGAAATACCGCACAGATGCGTAAGGAGAAAATACCGCATCAGGCGCCCCTGCAGGCAGCTG
CGCGCTCGCTCGCTCACTGAGGCCGCCCGGGCAAAGCCCGGGCGTCGGGCGACCTTTGGTCGCCCGGCCT
CAGTGAGCGAGCGAGCGCGCAGAGAGGGAGTGGCCAACTCCATCACTAGGGGTTCCTGCGGCCGCTCGGT
CCGCACGTGAGATCTCATGCCTGCTATTGTCTTCCCAATCCTCCCCCTTGCTGTCCTGCCCCACCCCACC
CCCCAGAATAGAATGACACCTACTCAGACAATGCGATGCAATTTCCTCATTTTATTAGGAAAGGACAGTG
GGAGTGGCACCTTCCAGGGTCAAGGAAGGCACGGGGGAGGGGCAAACAACAGATGGCTGGCAACTAGAAG
GCACAGTCGAAGATCTCTCGAGCCACGGAATTGTCAGTGCCCAACAGCCGAGCCCCTGTCCAGCAGCGGG
CAAGGCAGGCGGCGATGAGTTCCGCCGTGGCAAGAACTAACCAGGATTTATACAAGGAGGAGAAAATGAA
AGCCATACGGGAAGCAATAGCATGATACAAAGGCATTAAAGCAGCGTATCCACATAGCGTAAAAGGAGCA
ACATAGTTAAGAATACCAGTCAATCTTTCACAAATTTTGTAATCCAGAGGTTGATTATGATATCGAATTC
GCGGCCGCGGCGCGCCGTCGACTTACTTGTACAGCTCGTCCATGCCGAGAGTGATCCCGGCGGCGGTCAC
GAACTCCAGCAGGACCATGTGATCGCGCTTCTCGTTGGGGTCTTTGCTCAGCTTGGACTGGTAGCTCAGG
TAGTGGTTGTCGGGCAGCAGCACGGGGCCGTCGCCGATGGGGGTGTTCTGCTGGTAGTGGTCGGCGAGCT
GCACGCCGCCGTCCTCGATGTTGTGGCGGATCTTGAAGTTGGCCTTGATGCCGTTCTTCTGCTTGTCGGC
GGTGATATAGACGTTGTGGCTGTTGTAGTTGTACTCCAGCTTGTGCCCCAGGATGTTGCCGTCCTCCTTG
AAGTCGATGCCCTTCAGCTCGATGCGGTTCACCAGGGTGTCGCCCTCGAACTTCACCTCGGCGCGGGTCT
TGTAGTTGCCGTCGTCCTTGAAGAAGATGGTGCGCTCCTGGACGTAGCCTTCGGGCATGGCGGACTTGAA
GAAGTCGTGCTGCTTCATGTGGTCGGGGTAGCGGGCGAAGCACTGCACGCCGTAGCCCAGGGTGGTCACG
AGGGTGGGCCAGGGCACGGGCAGCTTGCCGGTGGTGCAGATCAGCTTCAGGGTCAGCTTGCCGTAGGTGG
CATCGCCCTCGCCCTCGCCGGACACGCTGAACTTGTGGCCGTTTACGTCGCCGTCCAGCTCGACCAGGAT
GGGCACCACCCCGGTGAACAGCTCCTCGCCCTTGCTCACCATGGTGGCGACCGGTAGCGCTAGCTTCGAA
AGATCTGGATCCCAGAAGCAAATGTAAGCAATAGATGGCTCTGCCCTGACTTTTATGCCCAGCCCGAGCT
CCGTTCCTTTTACATACATATTAATTAGTGTTTTCGAAAATCTCAACATCTTATCCATAATATTGGCAAA
GTAGCTTCACATCCCAGCTACAACAGTATAAGAGGCAGAGAAAGAATGGTTACTTCTGGGAAGCAAGAAG
CCTGTCTGAGTAATAGTGTTTGGCACACTCTGAAATCAAAAGCAATGAATTTGAATCTTAACCAGAAAGA
CTAAAATGCCATCTTATTTTGGAAATTACTCAGAGCTATTTTAAAGCAGCAGCAGAGCCAAAGCGGCTTC
CCTACAATAAAATCCACTCAACAAATAGACTGTTGGAGAAAGATTACAACTCTCCAAACATGTGTGAGTT
TCTGTGACATGTGAATCTATATTTCACAGCTACTTTTAAGGTAAGTCCATTTTCATGAGCTTGAGTAGAA
CAATGGGGAAAACAAGCAAGCATACACAAAGGGATGTGTGCAGGTTTTACTTCTGACTGAAAATCATTTT
TAAGAAGAAAAAAAAACGATTATTACTCTTACAACGCGTGCGGCCGCAGGAACCCCTAGTGATGGAGTTG
GCCACTCCCTCTCTGCGCGCTCGCTCGCTCACTGAGGCCGGGCGACCAAAGGTCGCCCGACGCCCGGGCG
GCCTCAGTGAGCGAGCGAGCGCGCAGCTGCCTGCAGGACATGTGAGCAAAAGGCCAGCAAAAGGCCAGGA
ACCGTAAAAAGGCCGCGTTGCTGGCGTTTTTCCATAGGCTCCGCCCCCCTGACGAGCATCACAAAAATCG
ACGCTCAAGTCAGAGGTGGCGAAACCCGACAGGACTATAAAGATACCAGGCGTTTCCCCCTGGAAGCTCC
CTCGTGCGCTCTCCTGTTCCGACCCTGCCGCTTACCGGATACCTGTCCGCCTTTCTCCCTTCGGGAAGCG
TGGCGCTTTCTCATAGCTCACGCTGTAGGTATCTCAGTTCGGTGTAGGTCGTTCGCTCCAAGCTGGGCTG
TGTGCACGAACCCCCCGTTCAGCCCGACCGCTGCGCCTTATCCGGTAACTATCGTCTTGAGTCCAACCCG
GTAAGACACGACTTATCGCCACTGGCAGCAGCCACTGGTAACAGGATTAGCAGAGCGAGGTATGTAGG
Features (pLannotate 1.2.2; 14 found; start..end, strand, type, name):
    370..1230    -  CDS            AmpR: β-lactamase; bla; confers resistance to ampicillin, carbenicillin, and related antibiotics
   1231..1335    -  promoter       AmpR promoter: bla
   1430..1465    +  CDS            rop (fragment): Rop protein, which maintains plasmids at low copy number; rop
   1567..1616    +  misc_feature   bom (fragment): basis of mobility region from pBR322
   1617..2072    -  rep_origin     f1 ori (sequence partly withheld): f1 bacteriophage origin of replication; arrow indicates direction of (+) strand synthesis
   2091..2142    +  misc_feature   bom (fragment): basis of mobility region from pBR322
   2147..2287    -  repeat_region  AAV2 ITR: inverted terminal repeat of adeno-associated virus serotype 2 inverted
   2405..2516    -  polyA_signal   bGH poly(A) signal: bovine growth hormone polyadenylation signal
   2533..2613    -  misc_feature   WPRE (fragment): woodchuck hepatitis virus posttranscriptional regulatory element
   2619..2776    -  misc_feature   WPRE (fragment): woodchuck hepatitis virus posttranscriptional regulatory element
   2816..3532    -  CDS            SYFP2: SYFP2 is a basic (constitutively fluorescent) yellow fluorescent protein published in 2006, derived from Aequorea victoria. It is reported to be a very rapidly-maturing monomer with moderate acid sensitivity.
   4203..4230    -  repeat_region  AAV2 ITR (fragment): inverted terminal repeat of adeno-associated virus serotype 2 inverted
   4259..4286    -  repeat_region  AAV2 ITR (fragment): inverted terminal repeat of adeno-associated virus serotype 2 inverted
   4359..199     -  rep_origin     ori (across the origin): high-copy-number ColE1/pMB1/pBR322/pUC origin of replication
