[The description below was written by a language model from this plasmid's Addgene catalogue record and pLannotate feature annotations shown in this document.]
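Description:
AiP1832 - pAAV-AiE2459m-minBG-SYFP2-WPRE-BGHpA is an AAV transfer plasmid built on a pAAV2 backbone, intended for packaging into recombinant adeno-associated virus and delivery to brain tissue. In bacteria it is maintained through a high-copy ColE1/pUC-type origin and selected with ampicillin via the β-lactamase gene and its native promoter. The backbone also carries an f1 phage origin and short remnants of pBR322 rop and bom sequences. The sequenced record is about 4.7 kb.

The payload lies between AAV2 inverted terminal repeats, which provide the signals for genome replication and encapsidation. One ITR is annotated in full, while the other is detected only as short fragments, a common outcome for these structured repeats in sequencing and automated annotation. Within the cassette, the enhancer AiE2459m is placed upstream of minBG, a minimal promoter (generally understood as a minimal beta-globin promoter) that has little activity alone, so the enhancer determines where transcription occurs. Neither the enhancer nor minBG is annotated in the feature table, but both presumably occupy the unannotated stretch between the SYFP2 coding sequence and the fragmentary ITR. The expressed gene is SYFP2, a rapidly maturing monomeric yellow fluorescent protein derived from Aequorea victoria. It is followed by a WPRE, annotated as two fragments, which suggests a shortened or variant form, to boost transcript stability and expression, and by the bovine growth hormone polyadenylation signal.

The construct serves as a reporter virus for labelling specific populations of brain cells and for evaluating the specificity of this enhancer, as part of a larger enhancer AAV collection for genetic access to cortical cell types. The record does not state which cell population AiE2459m targets.
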