Addgene plasmid #214547: AiP1832 - pAAV-AiE2459m-minBG-SYFP2-WPRE-BGHpA
Purpose: AiE2459m is an enhancer sequence, designed to drive AAV-mediated transgene expression in specific populations of brain cells
Depositing lab: Allen Institute for Brain Science & Bosiljka Tasic. Depositing organization: Allen Institute. Publication: A suite of enhancer AAVs and transgenic mouse lines for genetic access to cortical cell types. Ben-Simon Y, Hooper M, Narayan S, Daigle TL, Dwivedi D, Way SW, Oster A, Stafford DA, Mich JK, Taormina MJ, Martinez RA, Opitz-Araya X, Roth JR, Alexander JR, Allen S, Amster A, Arbuckle J, Ayala A, Baker PM, Bakken TE, Barcelli T, Barta S, Bendrick J, Bertagnolli D, Bielstein C, Bishwakarma P, Bowlus J, Boyer G, Brouner K, Casian B, Casper T, Chakka AB, Chakrabarty R, Chance RK, Chavan S, Clark M, Colbert K, Collman F, Daniel S, Departee M, DiValentin P, Donadio N, Dotson N, Egdorf T, Fliss T, Gabitto M, Garcia J, Gary A, Gasperini M, Gloe J, Goldy J, Gore BB, Graybuck L, Greisman N, Haeseleer F, Halterman C, Haradon Z, Hastings SD, Helback O, Ho W, Hockemeyer D, Huang C, Huff S, Hunker A, Johansen N, Jones D, Juneau Z, Kalmbach B, Kannan M, Khem S, Kussick E, Kutsal R, Larsen R, Lee C, Lee AY, Leibly M, Lenz GH, Li S, Liang E, Lusk N, Madigan Z, Malloy J, Malone J, McCue R, Melchor J, Mollenkopf T, Moosman S, Morin E, Newman D, Ng L, Ngo K, Omstead V, Otto S, Oyama A, Pena N, Pham T, Phillips E, Pom CA, Potekhina L, Ransford S, Ray PL, Rette D, Reynoldson C, Rimorin C, Rocha D, Ruiz A, Sanchez REA, Sawyer L, Sedeno-Cortes A, Sevigny JP, Shapovalova N, Shepard N, Shulga L, Sigler AR, Siverts L, Soliman S, Somasundaram S, Staats B, Stewart K, Szelenyi E, Tieu M, Trader C, Tran A, van Velthoven CTJ, Walker M, Wang Y, Weed N, Wirthlin M, Wood T, Wynalda B, Yao Z, Zhou T, Ariza J, Dee N, Reding M, Ronellenfitch K, Mufti S, Sunkin SM, Smith KA, Esposito L, Waters J, Thyagarajan B, Yao S, Lein ES, Zeng H, Levi BP, Ngai J, Ting JT, Tasic B. Cell. 2025 May 16:S0092-8674(25)00513-6. doi: 10.1016/j.cell.2025.05.002. PubMed 40403729.
Backbone
  Vector backbone: pAAV2
  Vector type: AAV
Growth in bacteria
  Bacterial resistance: Ampicillin, 100 μg/mL
  Growth temperature: 37°C
  Growth strain: NEB Stable
  Copy number: High Copy
Gene/Insert
  Gene/Insert name: SYFP2
  Species: Synthetic
  Promoter: minBG
  Cloning method: Gibson Cloning
Terms and licenses: Academic/Nonprofit Terms; Industry Terms: Not Available to Industry
Depositor comments: 5' Cloning Site: SgrAI (destroyed), 3' Cloning Site: SgrAI (destroyed). Please visit https://doi.org/10.1101/2024.06.10.597244 for bioRxiv preprint.
How to cite: AiP1832 - pAAV-AiE2459m-minBG-SYFP2-WPRE-BGHpA was a gift from Allen Institute for Brain Science & Bosiljka Tasic (Addgene plasmid # 214547 ; http://n2t.net/addgene:214547 ; RRID:Addgene_214547)
